Addgene plasmid #80085: pEDA5_GFPmut3_Y66H
Purpose: Positive control plasmid for Nicking Mutagenesis. Constitutively expresses a non-fluorescent variant of GFPmut3 (Y66H) that is mutated to fluorescent (H66Y) in the protocol.
Depositing lab: Timothy Whitehead. Depositing organization: Michigan State University. Publication: Plasmid-based one-pot saturation mutagenesis. Wrenbeck EE, Klesmith JR, Stapleton JA, Adeniran A, Tyo KE, Whitehead TA. Nat Methods. 2016 Nov;13(11):928-930. doi: 10.1038/nmeth.4029. Epub 2016 Oct 10. PubMed 27723752.
Backbone
  Vector backbone: pET29b(+)
  Backbone manufacturer: Novagen
  Backbone size w/o insert (bp): 3583
  Total vector size (bp): 4303
  Modifications to backbone: Swapped antibiotic resistance from KanR to AmpR - Promoter is proB (see doi: 10.1371/journal.pone.0109105)
  Vector type: Bacterial Expression
Growth in bacteria
  Bacterial resistance: Ampicillin, 100 μg/mL
  Growth temperature: 37°C
  Growth strain: DH5alpha
  Growth instructions: Plasmid must be prepared fresh and avoid multiple freeze/thaw cycles for use as a positive control in Nicking Mutagenesis.
  Copy number: High Copy
Gene/Insert
  Gene/Insert name: GFPmut3_Y66H
  Species: Synthetic; Aequorea victoria
  Insert size (bp): 720
  Mutation: changed Tyrosine 66 to Histidine
  Promoter: proB
  Tag / fusion protein: 6x-His tag (C terminal on backbone)
  Cloning method: Restriction Enzyme; 5′ cloning site NdeI (not destroyed); 3′ cloning site XhoI (not destroyed)
  Sequencing primers: 5′ pED_2ND; 3′ T7 term
Terms and licenses: Academic/Nonprofit Terms; Industry Terms: Not Available to Industry
How to cite: pEDA5_GFPmut3_Y66H was a gift from Timothy Whitehead (Addgene plasmid # 80085 ; http://n2t.net/addgene:80085 ; RRID:Addgene_80085)
