[The description below was written by a language model from this plasmid's Addgene catalogue record and pLannotate feature annotations shown in this document.]
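Description:
pEDA5_GFPmut3_Y66H is a bacterial expression plasmid of about 4.3 kb built on a modified pET29b(+) backbone, in which the original kanamycin marker has been replaced by an ampicillin resistance gene (β-lactamase) and expression is driven by the constitutive proB promoter rather than an inducible T7 system. It replicates in E. coli from a ColE1/pMB1-type origin. The catalogue lists it as high copy, although the feature table also detects the pBR322-derived bom site and the rop gene, which is normally associated with reduced copy number. An f1 phage origin is also present.

The payload is a 720 bp GFPmut3 coding sequence (a synthetic derivative of Aequorea victoria GFP) cloned between retained NdeI and XhoI sites. It sits downstream of the T7 gene 10 ribosome binding site and is fused in frame to the backbone's C-terminal 6xHis tag, followed by the T7 terminator. The reporter carries a tyrosine-to-histidine change at chromophore residue 66, which the record describes as making it non-fluorescent. The automated annotation labels this open reading frame as an unrelated fluorescent protein (hfriFP). It also calls the His tag a 9xHis fragment and flags a short SET1 fragment next to it. These appear to be similarity-based calls rather than the true identities. The proB promoter is not annotated, though it presumably lies upstream of the RBS.

The plasmid serves as the positive control for nicking mutagenesis, a one-pot, plasmid-based saturation mutagenesis method. In the protocol, histidine 66 is mutated back to tyrosine, which restores fluorescence. Because expression is constitutive, successfully mutated clones should show this fluorescence without induction.
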