Features (pLannotate 1.2.2; 12 found; start..end, strand, type, name):
     77..665     +  rep_origin     ori: high-copy-number ColE1/pMB1/pBR322/pUC origin of replication
    851..990     -  misc_feature   bom: basis of mobility region from pBR322
   1092..1283    -  CDS            rop: Rop protein, which maintains plasmids at low copy number; rop
   1300..1680    +  CDS            YPB1_ECOLX: Protein predicted: Swiss-Prot protein existence level 4. From Escherichia coli.
   1929..1951    +  RBS            RBS: efficient ribosome binding site from bacteriophage T7 gene 10 (Olins and Rangwala, 1989)
   1959..2672    +  CDS            hfriFP: hfriFP is a fluorescent protein published in 2013, derived from Herbaspirillum frisingense.
   2679..2696    +  CDS            9xHis (fragment): 9xHis affinity tag
   2706..2755    +  CDS            SET1 (fragment): solubility-enhancement tag derived from T7 phage gene 10B
   2763..2810    +  terminator     T7 terminator: transcription terminator for bacteriophage T7 RNA polymerase
   2847..3275    +  rep_origin     f1 ori (sequence partly withheld): f1 bacteriophage origin of replication; arrow indicates direction of (+) strand synthesis
   3328..3385    +  promoter       AmpR promoter (fragment): bla
   3394..4254    -  CDS            AmpR: β-lactamase; bla; confers resistance to ampicillin, carbenicillin, and related antibiotics
>Addgene plasmid #80085 | pEDA5_GFPmut3_Y66H | addgene full sequence | sequence record 197645 | Addgene NGS Result
TCATGACCAAAATCCCTTAACGTGAGTTTTCGTTCCACTGAGCGTCAGACCCCGTAGAAAAGATCAAAGG
ATCTTCTTGAGATCCTTTTTTTCTGCGCGTAATCTGCTGCTTGCAAACAAAAAAACCACCGCTACCAGCG
GTGGTTTGTTTGCCGGATCAAGAGCTACCAACTCTTTTTCCGAAGGTAACTGGCTTCAGCAGAGCGCAGA
TACCAAATACTGTCCTTCTAGTGTAGCCGTAGTTAGGCCACCACTTCAAGAACTCTGTAGCACCGCCTAC
ATACCTCGCTCTGCTAATCCTGTTACCAGTGGCTGCTGCCAGTGGCGATAAGTCGTGTCTTACCGGGTTG
GACTCAAGACGATAGTTACCGGATAAGGCGCAGCGGTCGGGCTGAACGGGGGGTTCGTGCACACAGCCCA
GCTTGGAGCGAACGACCTACACCGAACTGAGATACCTACAGCGTGAGCTATGAGAAAGCGCCACGCTTCC
CGAAGGGAGAAAGGCGGACAGGTATCCGGTAAGCGGCAGGGTCGGAACAGGAGAGCGCACGAGGGAGCTT
CCAGGGGGAAACGCCTGGTATCTTTATAGTCCTGTCGGGTTTCGCCACCTCTGACTTGAGCGTCGATTTT
TGTGATGCTCGTCAGGGGGGCGGAGCCTATGGAAAAACGCCAGCAACGCGGCCTTTTTACGGTTCCTGGC
CTTTTGCTGGCCTTTTGCTCACATGTTCTTTCCTGCGTTATCCCCTGATTCTGTGGATAACCGTATTACC
GCCTTTGAGTGAGCTGATACCGCTCGCCGCAGCCGAACGACCGAGCGCAGCGAGTCAGTGAGCGAGGAAG
CGGAAGAGCGCCTGATGCGGTATTTTCTCCTTACGCATCTGTGCGGTATTTCACACCGCAATGGTGCACT
CTCAGTACAATCTGCTCTGATGCCGCATAGTTAAGCCAGTATACACTCCGCTATCGCTACGTGACTGGGT
CATGGCTGCGCCCCGACACCCGCCAACACCCGCTGACGCGCCCTGACGGGCTTGTCTGCTCCCGGCATCC
GCTTACAGACAAGCTGTGACCGTCTCCGGGAGCTGCATGTGTCAGAGGTTTTCACCGTCATCACCGAAAC
GCGCGAGGCAGCTGCGGTAAAGCTCATCAGCGTGGTCGTGAAGCGATTCACAGATGTCTGCCTGTTCATC
CGCGTCCAGCTCGTTGAGTTTCTCCAGAAGCGTTAATGTCTGGCTTCTGATAAAGCGGGCCATGTTAAGG
GCGGTTTTTTCCTGTTTGGTCACTGATGCCTCCGTGTAAGGGGGATTTCTGTTCATGGGGGTAATGATAC
CGATGAAACGAGAGAGGATGCTCACGATACGGGTTACTGATGATGAACATGCCCGGTTACTGGAACGTTG
TGAGGGTAAACAACTGGCGGTATGGATGCGGCGGGACCAGAGAAAAATCACTCAGGGTCAATGCCAGCGC
TTCGTTAATACAGATGTAGGTGTTCCACAGGGTAGCCAGCAGCATCCTGCGATGCAGATCCGGAACATAA
TGGTGCAGGGCGCTGACTTCCGCGTTTCCAGACTTTACGAAACACGGAAACCGAAGACCATTCATGTTGT
TGCTCAGGTCGCAGACGTTTTGCAGCAGCAGTCGCTTCACGTTCGCTCGCGTATCGGTGATTCATTCTGC
TAACCAGTAAGGCAACCCCGCCAGCCTAGCCGGGTCCTCAACGACAGGAGCACGATCATGCGCGCTGAGG
ACCCGTGGGGCCGCCATGCCGGCCACAGCTAACACCACGTCGTCCCTATCTGCTGCCCTAGGTCTATGAG
TGGTTGCTGGATAACTTTACGGGCATGCATAAGGCTCGTAATATATATTCAGGGAGACCACAACGGTTTC
CCTCTACAAATAATTTTGTTTAACTTTCTAGAAATAATTTTGTTTAACTTTAAGAAGGAGATATACATAT
GCGTAAAGGAGAAGAACTTTTCACTGGAGTTGTCCCAATTCTTGTTGAATTAGATGGTGATGTTAATGGG
CACAAATTTTCTGTCAGTGGAGAGGGTGAAGGTGATGCAACATACGGAAAACTTACCCTTAAATTTATTT
GCACTACTGGAAAACTACCTGTTCCATGGCCAACACTTGTCACTACTTTCGGTCATGGTGTTCAATGCTT
TGCGAGATACCCAGATCATATGAAACAGCATGACTTTTTCAAGAGTGCCATGCCCGAAGGTTATGTACAG
GAAAGAACTATATTTTTCAAAGATGACGGGAACTACAAGACACGTGCTGAAGTCAAGTTTGAAGGTGATA
CCCTTGTTAATAGAATCGAGTTAAAAGGTATTGATTTTAAAGAAGATGGAAACATTCTTGGACACAAATT
GGAATACAACTATAACTCACACAATGTATACATCATGGCAGACAAACAAAAGAATGGAATCAAAGTTAAC
TTCAAAATTAGACACAACATTGAAGATGGAAGCGTTCAACTAGCAGACCATTATCAACAAAATACTCCAA
TTGGCGATGGCCCTGTCCTTTTACCAGACAACCATTACCTGTCCACACAATCTGCCCTTTCGAAAGATCC
CAACGAAAAGAGAGACCACATGGTCCTTCTTGAGTTTGTAACAGCTGCTGGGATTACACATGGCATGGAT
GAACTATACAAACTCGAGCACCACCACCACCACCACTGAGATCCGGCTGCTAACAAAGCCCGAAAGGAAG
CTGAGTTGGCTGCTGCCACCGCTGAGCAATAACTAGCATAACCCCTTGGGGCCTCTAAACGGGTCTTGAG
GGGTTTTTTGCTGAAAGGAGGAACTATATCCGGATTGGCGAATGGG
[124 nt withheld, positions 2847-2970]
C
[91 nt withheld, positions 2972-3062]
A
[49 nt withheld, positions 3064-3112]
CCTTTGACGTTGGAGTCCACGTTCTTT
[37 nt withheld, positions 3140-3176]
ACCCTATCTCGGTCTATTCTTTTGATTTATAAGGGATTTTGCCGATTTCGGCCTATTGGTTAAAAAATGA
GCTGATTTAACAAAAATTTAACGCGAATTTTAACAAAATATTAACGCTTACAATTTAGGTGGCACTTTTC
GGGGAAATGTGCGCGGAACCCCTATTTGTTTATTTTTCTAAATACATTCAAATATGTATCCGCTCATGAA
TTAATTCTTACCAATGCTTAATCAGTGAGGCACCTATCTCAGCGATCTGTCTATTTCGTTCATCCATAGT
TGCCTGACTCCCCGTCGTGTAGATAACTACGATACGGGAGGGCTTACCATCTGGCCCCAGTGCTGCAATG
ATACCGCGAGACCCACGCTCACCGGCTCCAGATTTATCAGCAATAAACCAGCCAGCCGGAAGGGCCGAGC
GCAGAAGTGGTCCTGCAACTTTATCCGCCTCCATCCAGTCTATTAATTGTTGCCGGGAAGCTAGAGTAAG
TAGTTCGCCAGTTAATAGTTTGCGCAACGTTGTTGCCATTGCTGCAGGCATCGTGGTGTCACGCTCGTCG
TTTGGTATGGCTTCATTCAGCTCCGGTTCCCAACGATCAAGGCGAGTTACATGATCCCCCATGTTGTGCA
AAAAAGCGGTTAGCTCCTTCGGTCCTCCGATCGTTGTCAGAAGTAAGTTGGCCGCAGTGTTATCACTCAT
GGTTATGGCAGCACTGCATAATTCTCTTACTGTCATGCCATCCGTAAGATGCTTTTCTGTGACTGGTGAG
TACTCAACCAAGTCATTCTGAGAATAGTGTATGCGGCGACCGAGTTGCTCTTGCCCGGCGTCAATACGGG
ATAATACCGCGCCACATAGCAGAACTTTAAAAGTGCTCATCATTGGAAAACGTTCTTCGGGGCGAAAACT
CTCAAGGATCTTACCGCTGTTGAGATCCAGTTCGATGTAACCCACTCGTGCACCCAACTGATCTTCAGCA
TCTTTTACTTTCACCAGCGTTTCTGGGTGAGCAAAAACAGGAAGGCAAAATGCCGCAAAAAAGGGAATAA
GGGCGACACGGAAATGTTGAATACTCATAACACCCCTTGTATTACTGTTTATGTAAGCAGACAGTTTTAT
TGT
