>Addgene plasmid #80085 | pEDA5_GFPmut3_Y66H | addgene partial sequence | sequence record 153402 | pJFRC-F 5'-ATAATGGTGCAGGGCGCTGAC-3'
ACCATTCATGTTGTTGCTCAGGTCGCAGACGTTTTGCAGCAGCAGTCGCTTCACGTTCGCTCGCGTATCG
GTGATTCATTCTGCTAACCAGTAAGGCAACCCCGCCAGCCTAGCCGGGTCCTCAACGACAGGAGCACGAT
CATGCGCGCTGAGGACCCGTGGGGCCGCCATGCCGGCCACAGCTAACACCACGTCGTCCCTATCTGCTGC
CCTAGGTCTATGAGTGGTTGCTGGATAACTTTACGGGCATGCATAAGGCTCGTAATATATATTCAGGGAG
ACCACAACGGTTTCCCTCTACAAATAATTTTGTTTAACTTTCTAGAAATAATTTTGTTTAACTTTAAGAA
GGAGATATACATATGCGTAAAGGAGAAGAACTTTTCACTGGAGTTGTCCCAATTCTTGTTGAATTAGATG
GTGATGTTAATGGGCACAAATTTTCTGTCAGTGGAGAGGGTGAAGGTGATGCAACATACGGAAAACTTAC
CCTTAAATTTATTTGCACTACTGGAAAACTACCTGTTCCATGGCCAACACTTGTCACTACTTTCGGTCAT
GGTGTTCAATGCTTTGCGAGATACCCAGATCATATGAAACAGCATGACTTTTTCAAGAGTGCCATGCCCG
AAGGTTATGTACAGGAAAGAACTATATTTTTCAAAGATGACGGGAACTACAAGACACGTGCTGAAGTCAA
GTTTGAAGGTGATACCCTTGTTAATAGAATCGAGTTAAAAGGTATTGATTTTAAAGAAGATGGAAACATT
CTTGGACACAAATTGGAATACAACTATAACTCACACAATGTATACATCATGGCAGACAAACAAAAGAATG
GAATCAAAGTTAACTTCAA
