>Addgene plasmid #80085 | pEDA5_GFPmut3_Y66H | addgene partial sequence | sequence record 153408 | T7term 5'-GCTAGTTATTGCTCAGCGG-3'
TGTTAGCAGCCGGATCTCAGTGGTGGTGGTGGTGGTGCTCGAGTTTGTATAGTTCATCCATGCCATGTGT
AATCCCAGCAGCTGTTACAAACTCAAGAAGGACCATGTGGTCTCTCTTTTCGTTGGGATCTTTCGAAAGG
GCAGATTGTGTGGACAGGTAATGGTTGTCTGGTAAAAGGACAGGGCCATCGCCAATTGGAGTATTTTGTT
GATAATGGTCTGCTAGTTGAACGCTTCCATCTTCAATGTTGTGTCTAATTTTGAAGTTAACTTTGATTCC
ATTCTTTTGTTTGTCTGCCATGATGTATACATTGTGTGAGTTATAGTTGTATTCCAATTTGTGTCCAAGA
ATGTTTCCATCTTCTTTAAAATCAATACCTTTTAACTCGATTCTATTAACAAGGGTATCACCTTCAAACT
TGACTTCAGCACGTGTCTTGTAGTTCCCGTCATCTTTGAAAAATATAGTTCTTTCCTGTACATAACCTTC
GGGCATGGCACTCTTGAAAAAGTCATGCTGTTTCATATGATCTGGGTATCTCGCAAAGCATTGAACACCA
TGACCGAAAGTAGTGACAAGTGTTGGCCATGGAACAGGTAGTTTTCCAGTAGTGCAAATAAATTTAAGGG
TAAGTTTTCCGTATGTTGCATCACCTTCACCCTCTCCACTGACAGAAAATTTGTGCCCATTAACATCACC
ATCTAATTCAACAAGAATTGGGACAACTCCAGTGAAAAGTTCTTCTCCTTTACGCATATGTATATCTCCT
TCTTAAAGTTAAACAAAATTATTTCTAGAAAGTTA
